Addgene plasmid #195250: ssFv_lenti_mutATMSPARK2
Purpose: express Thr to Ala mutant ATMSPARK2 in a lenti vector
Depositing lab: Xiaokun Shu. Depositing organization: University of California, San Francisco (UCSF). Publication: ATM-SPARK: A GFP phase separation-based activity reporter of ATM. Li X, Chung CI, Yang J, Chaudhuri S, Munster PN, Shu X. Sci Adv. 2023 Mar;9(9):eade3760. doi: 10.1126/sciadv.ade3760. Epub 2023 Mar 1. PubMed 36857446.
Backbone
  Vector backbone: lenti vector
  Vector type: Mammalian Expression, Lentiviral
Growth in bacteria
  Bacterial resistance: Ampicillin, 100 μg/mL
  Growth temperature: 37°C
  Growth strain: NEB Stable
  Copy number: High Copy
Gene/Insert
  Gene/Insert name: Thr to Ala mutant ATMSPARK2
  Insert size (bp): 2505
  Promoter: ssfv
  Cloning method: Restriction Enzyme; 5′ cloning site BamHI (unknown if destroyed); 3′ cloning site EcoRI (unknown if destroyed)
  Sequencing primers: 5′ ssfv_forward; 3′ wprer
Terms and licenses: Academic/Nonprofit Terms; Industry Terms: Not Available to Industry
How to cite: ssFv_lenti_mutATMSPARK2 was a gift from Xiaokun Shu (Addgene plasmid # 195250 ; http://n2t.net/addgene:195250 ; RRID:Addgene_195250)
