[The description below was written by a language model from this plasmid's Addgene catalogue record and pLannotate feature annotations shown in this document.]
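Description:
ssFv_lenti_mutATMSPARK2 is an 11.5 kb HIV-1-based lentiviral transfer plasmid for mammalian expression of a threonine-to-alanine mutant of ATMSPARK2, a GFP phase-separation-based reporter of ATM kinase activity. It is propagated in E. coli through a high-copy ColE1/pUC-type origin with ampicillin selection (AmpR). The backbone also carries remnants of older vector lineages: fragments of TcR, bom, rop and lacI, and an SV40 promoter–gpt–SV40 small t intron/poly(A) cassette in which gpt is annotated only as fragments. This cassette lies outside the proviral region, and the record assigns it no function.

The viral portion comprises a truncated 5' LTR, the Ψ packaging signal with a partial gag sequence, the RRE for Rev-dependent nuclear export, and the cPPT/CTS. It ends in a ΔU3 self-inactivating 3' LTR, so the integrated provirus lacks LTR promoter activity. Viral proteins must be supplied in trans for packaging.

Between these elements, the spleen focus-forming virus (SFFV) LTR promoter drives the roughly 2.5 kb insert, cloned between BamHI and EcoRI, with a WPRE downstream to enhance transcript expression. Annotation of the insert detects two EGFP coding sequences flanking a fragment of yeast RAD53, a DNA-damage checkpoint kinase. Unannotated stretches around them presumably hold the remaining reporter components, which the record does not specify. It also does not say how the detected parts are joined or where the Thr-to-Ala change lies. Replacing threonine with alanine would be expected to remove a phosphorylatable residue, so the construct most plausibly serves as a non-responsive negative control alongside the wild-type reporter, although the record states only that it expresses the mutant.
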