Features (pLannotate 1.2.2; 35 found; start..end, strand, type, name):
     38..106     +  CDS            nef (fragment): NEF_HV1Z2 - Experimental evidence at protein level: Swiss-Prot protein existence level 1. Extracellular Nef protein targets CD4(+) T-lymphocytes for apoptosis by interacting with CXCR4 surface receptors. From Human immunodeficiency virus type 1 group M subtype D (isolate Z2/CDC-Z34) (HIV-1).
    108..341     +  LTR            3' LTR (ΔU3): self-inactivating 3' long terminal repeat (LTR) from HIV-1
    366..384     -  promoter       SP6 promoter: promoter for bacteriophage SP6 RNA polymerase
    612..891     +  CDS            TcR (fragment): tetracycline efflux protein; tet; confers resistance to tetracycline
    892..940     -  misc_feature   bom (fragment): basis of mobility region from pBR322
   1042..1077    -  CDS            rop (fragment): Rop protein, which maintains plasmids at low copy number; rop
   1172..1276    +  promoter       AmpR promoter: bla
   1277..2137    +  CDS            AmpR: β-lactamase; bla; confers resistance to ampicillin, carbenicillin, and related antibiotics
   2308..2896    +  rep_origin     ori: high-copy-number ColE1/pMB1/pBR322/pUC origin of replication
   3079..3135    +  CDS            lacI (fragment): lac repressor; lacI; The lac repressor binds to the lac operator to inhibit transcription in E. coli. This inhibition can be relieved by adding lactose or isopropyl-β-D-thiogalactopyranoside (IPTG).
   3142..3471    +  promoter       SV40 promoter: SV40 enhancer and early promoter
   3671..3790    +  CDS            gpt (fragment): XGPT_ECOLI - Also known as gpp, gxu. Experimental evidence at protein level: Swiss-Prot protein existence level 1. Purine salvage pathway enzyme that catalyzes the transfer of the ribosyl-5-phosphate group from 5-phospho-alpha-D-ribose 1- diphosphate (PRPP) to the N9 position of the 6-oxopurines guanine and xanthine to form the corresponding ribonucleotides GMP (guanosine 5'- monophosphate) and XMP (xanthosine 5'-monophosphate), with the release of PPi. To a lesser extent, also acts on hypoxanthine (PubMed:9100006, PubMed:3886014). Does not ribophosphorylate adenine (PubMed:3886014). From Esch
   3790..4125    +  CDS            gpt (fragment): XGPT_ECOLI - Also known as gpp, gxu. Experimental evidence at protein level: Swiss-Prot protein existence level 1. Purine salvage pathway enzyme that catalyzes the transfer of the ribosyl-5-phosphate group from 5-phospho-alpha-D-ribose 1- diphosphate (PRPP) to the N9 position of the 6-oxopurines guanine and xanthine to form the corresponding ribonucleotides GMP (guanosine 5'- monophosphate) and XMP (xanthosine 5'-monophosphate), with the release of PPi. To a lesser extent, also acts on hypoxanthine (PubMed:9100006, PubMed:3886014). Does not ribophosphorylate adenine (PubMed:3886014). From Esch
   4220..4525    +  CDS            frsA (fragment): FRSA_ECOLI - Also known as yafA. Experimental evidence at protein level: Swiss-Prot protein existence level 1. Catalyzes the hydrolysis of esters (PubMed:15808744). Displays esterase activity toward pNP-butyrate (PubMed:15808744). May stimulate mixed-acid fermentation by acting as a fermentation/respiration switch that down-regulates respiration and up- regulates fermentation rates (PubMed:15169777). From Escherichia coli (strain K12).
   4529..4603    +  CDS            small t antigen (fragment): SV40 (simian virus 40) small t antigen
   4605..4670    +  intron         small t intron: SV40 (simian virus 40) small t antigen intron
   4800..4820    +  CDS            SV40 NLS: nuclear localization signal of SV40 (simian virus 40) large T antigen
   5139..5222    +  CDS            large T antigen (fragment): large T antigen from SV40 (simian virus 40)
   5245..5379    +  polyA_signal   SV40 poly(A) signal: SV40 polyadenylation signal
   5546..5875    +  CDS            nef (fragment): NEF_HV1BR - Experimental evidence at protein level: Swiss-Prot protein existence level 1. Extracellular Nef protein targets CD4(+) T-lymphocytes for apoptosis by interacting with CXCR4 surface receptors (PubMed:14990729). From Human immunodeficiency virus type 1 group M subtype B (isolate BRU/LAI) (HIV-1).
   5923..6180    +  LTR            5' LTR (truncated): truncated 5' long terminal repeat (LTR) from HIV-1
   6227..6352    +  misc_feature   HIV-1 Ψ: packaging signal of human immunodeficiency virus type 1
   6336..6674    +  CDS            HIV-1 gag (fragment): gag protein from human immunodeficiency virus 1; gag
   6849..7082    +  misc_feature   RRE: The Rev response element (RRE) of HIV-1 allows for Rev-dependent mRNA export from the nucleus to the cytoplasm.
   7459..7559    +  CDS            Rev (fragment): human immunodeficiency virus 1 (HIV-1) Rev protein; rev; enhances nuclear export of unspliced and incompletely spliced viral mRNAs
   7596..7713    +  misc_feature   cPPT/CTS: central polypurine tract and central termination sequence of HIV-1
   7750..7782    -  misc_feature   MCS (fragment): pBluescript multiple cloning site
   7866..8273    +  promoter       SFFV promoter: spleen focus-forming virus long terminal repeat (LTR) promoter
   8415..9131    +  CDS            EGFP: EGFP is a basic (constitutively fluorescent) green fluorescent protein published in 1996, derived from Aequorea victoria. It is reported to be a rapidly-maturing weak dimer with moderate acid sensitivity.
   9399..9848    +  CDS            RAD53 (fragment): RAD53_YEAST - Also known as MEC2, SAD1, SPK1. Experimental evidence at protein level: Swiss-Prot protein existence level 1. Controls S-phase checkpoint as well as G1 and G2 DNA damage checkpoints. Phosphorylates proteins on serine, threonine, and tyrosine. Prevents entry into anaphase and mitotic exit after DNA damage via regulation of the Polo kinase CDC5. Seems to be involved in the phosphorylation of RPH1. From Saccharomyces cerevisiae (strain ATCC 204508 / S288c) (Baker's yeast).
   9891..10607   +  CDS            EGFP: EGFP is a basic (constitutively fluorescent) green fluorescent protein published in 1996, derived from Aequorea victoria. It is reported to be a rapidly-maturing weak dimer with moderate acid sensitivity.
  10827..10857   +  misc_feature   MCS (fragment): pUC18/19 multiple cloning site
  10858..10876   +  misc_feature   MCS (fragment): pBluescript multiple cloning site
  10876..11464   +  misc_feature   WPRE: woodchuck hepatitis virus posttranscriptional regulatory element
  11465..21      +  misc_feature   MCS (fragment) (across the origin): pBluescript multiple cloning site
>Addgene plasmid #195250 | ssFv_lenti_mutATMSPARK2 | addgene full sequence | sequence record 398220 | Addgene NGS Result
CGATACCGTCGACCTCGAGGGAATTAATTCGAGCTCGGTACCTTTAAGACCAATGACTTACAAGGCAGCT
GTAGATCTTAGCCACTTTTTAAAAGAAAAGGGGGGACTGGAAGGGCTAATTCACTCCCAACGAAGACAAG
ATCTGCTTTTTGCTTGTACTGGGTCTCTCTGGTTAGACCAGATCTGAGCCTGGGAGCTCTCTGGCTAACT
AGGGAACCCACTGCTTAAGCCTCAATAAAGCTTGCCTTGAGTGCTTCAAGTAGTGTGTGCCCGTCTGTTG
TGTGACTCTGGTAACTAGAGATCCCTCAGACCCTTTTAGTCAGTGTGGAAAATCTCTAGCAGCATCTAGA
ATTAATTCCGTGTATTCTATAGTGTCACCTAAATCGTATGTGTATGATACATAAGGTTATGTATTAATTG
TAGCCGCGTTCTAACGACAATATGTACAAGCCTAATTGTGTAGCATCTGGCTTACTGAAGCAGACCCTAT
CATCTCTCTCGTAAACTGCCGTCAGAGTCGGTTTGGTTGGACGAACCTTCTGAGTTTCTGGTAACGCCGT
CCCGCACCCGGAAATGGTCAGCGAACCAATCAGCAGGGTCATCGCTAGCCAGATCCTCTACGCCGGACGC
ATCGTGGCCGGCATCACCGGCGCCACAGGTGCGGTTGCTGGCGCCTATATCGCCGACATCACCGATGGGG
AAGATCGGGCTCGCCACTTCGGGCTCATGAGCGCTTGTTTCGGCGTGGGTATGGTGGCAGGCCCCGTGGC
CGGGGGACTGTTGGGCGCCATCTCCTTGCATGCACCATTCCTTGCGGCGGCGGTGCTCAACGGCCTCAAC
CTACTACTGGGCTGCTTCCTAATGCAGGAGTCGCATAAGGGAGAGCGTCGAATGGTGCACTCTCAGTACA
ATCTGCTCTGATGCCGCATAGTTAAGCCAGCCCCGACACCCGCCAACACCCGCTGACGCGCCCTGACGGG
CTTGTCTGCTCCCGGCATCCGCTTACAGACAAGCTGTGACCGTCTCCGGGAGCTGCATGTGTCAGAGGTT
TTCACCGTCATCACCGAAACGCGCGAGACGAAAGGGCCTCGTGATACGCCTATTTTTATAGGTTAATGTC
ATGATAATAATGGTTTCTTAGACGTCAGGTGGCACTTTTCGGGGAAATGTGCGCGGAACCCCTATTTGTT
TATTTTTCTAAATACATTCAAATATGTATCCGCTCATGAGACAATAACCCTGATAAATGCTTCAATAATA
TTGAAAAAGGAAGAGTATGAGTATTCAACATTTCCGTGTCGCCCTTATTCCCTTTTTTGCGGCATTTTGC
CTTCCTGTTTTTGCTCACCCAGAAACGCTGGTGAAAGTAAAAGATGCTGAAGATCAGTTGGGTGCACGAG
TGGGTTACATCGAACTGGATCTCAACAGCGGTAAGATCCTTGAGAGTTTTCGCCCCGAAGAACGTTTTCC
AATGATGAGCACTTTTAAAGTTCTGCTATGTGGCGCGGTATTATCCCGTATTGACGCCGGGCAAGAGCAA
CTCGGTCGCCGCATACACTATTCTCAGAATGACTTGGTTGAGTACTCACCAGTCACAGAAAAGCATCTTA
CGGATGGCATGACAGTAAGAGAATTATGCAGTGCTGCCATAACCATGAGTGATAACACTGCGGCCAACTT
ACTTCTGACAACGATCGGAGGACCGAAGGAGCTAACCGCTTTTTTGCACAACATGGGGGATCATGTAACT
CGCCTTGATCGTTGGGAACCGGAGCTGAATGAAGCCATACCAAACGACGAGCGTGACACCACGATGCCTG
TAGCAATGGCAACAACGTTGCGCAAACTATTAACTGGCGAACTACTTACTCTAGCTTCCCGGCAACAATT
AATAGACTGGATGGAGGCGGATAAAGTTGCAGGACCACTTCTGCGCTCGGCCCTTCCGGCTGGCTGGTTT
ATTGCTGATAAATCTGGAGCCGGTGAGCGTGGGTCTCGCGGTATCATTGCAGCACTGGGGCCAGATGGTA
AGCCCTCCCGTATCGTAGTTATCTACACGACGGGGAGTCAGGCAACTATGGATGAACGAAATAGACAGAT
CGCTGAGATAGGTGCCTCACTGATTAAGCATTGGTAACTGTCAGACCAAGTTTACTCATATATACTTTAG
ATTGATTTAAAACTTCATTTTTAATTTAAAAGGATCTAGGTGAAGATCCTTTTTGATAATCTCATGACCA
AAATCCCTTAACGTGAGTTTTCGTTCCACTGAGCGTCAGACCCCGTAGAAAAGATCAAAGGATCTTCTTG
AGATCCTTTTTTTCTGCGCGTAATCTGCTGCTTGCAAACAAAAAAACCACCGCTACCAGCGGTGGTTTGT
TTGCCGGATCAAGAGCTACCAACTCTTTTTCCGAAGGTAACTGGCTTCAGCAGAGCGCAGATACCAAATA
CTGTTCTTCTAGTGTAGCCGTAGTTAGGCCACCACTTCAAGAACTCTGTAGCACCGCCTACATACCTCGC
TCTGCTAATCCTGTTACCAGTGGCTGCTGCCAGTGGCGATAAGTCGTGTCTTACCGGGTTGGACTCAAGA
CGATAGTTACCGGATAAGGCGCAGCGGTCGGGCTGAACGGGGGGTTCGTGCACACAGCCCAGCTTGGAGC
GAACGACCTACACCGAACTGAGATACCTACAGCGTGAGCTATGAGAAAGCGCCACGCTTCCCGAAGGGAG
AAAGGCGGACAGGTATCCGGTAAGCGGCAGGGTCGGAACAGGAGAGCGCACGAGGGAGCTTCCAGGGGGA
AACGCCTGGTATCTTTATAGTCCTGTCGGGTTTCGCCACCTCTGACTTGAGCGTCGATTTTTGTGATGCT
CGTCAGGGGGGCGGAGCCTATGGAAAAACGCCAGCAACGCGGCCTTTTTACGGTTCCTGGCCTTTTGCTG
GCCTTTTGCTCACATGTTCTTTCCTGCGTTATCCCCTGATTCTGTGGATAACCGTATTACCGCCTTTGAG
TGAGCTGATACCGCTCGCCGCAGCCGAACGACCGAGCGCAGCGAGTCAGTGAGCGAGGAAGCGGAAGAGC
GCCCAATACGCAAACCGCCTCTCCCCGCGCGTTGGCCGATTCATTAATGCAGCTGTGGAATGTGTGTCAG
TTAGGGTGTGGAAAGTCCCCAGGCTCCCCAGCAGGCAGAAGTATGCAAAGCATGCATCTCAATTAGTCAG
CAACCAGGTGTGGAAAGTCCCCAGGCTCCCCAGCAGGCAGAAGTATGCAAAGCATGCATCTCAATTAGTC
AGCAACCATAGTCCCGCCCCTAACTCCGCCCATCCCGCCCCTAACTCCGCCCAGTTCCGCCCATTCTCCG
CCCCATGGCTGACTAATTTTTTTTATTTATGCAGAGGCCGAGGCCGCCTCGGCCTCTGAGCTATTCCAGA
AGTAGTGAGGAGGCTTTTTTGGAGGCCTAGGCTTTTGCAAAAAGCTTGGACACAAGACAGGCTTGCGAGA
TATGTTTGAGAATACCACTTTATCCCGCGTCAGGGAGAGGCAGTGCGTAAAAAGACGCGGACTCATGTGA
AATACTGGTTTTTAGTGCGCCAGATCTCTATAATCTCGCGCAACCTATTTTCCCCTCGAACACTTTTTAA
GCCGTAGATAAACAGGCTGGGACACTTCACATGAGCGAAAAATACATCGTCACCTGGGACATGTTGCAGA
TCCATGCACGTAAACTCGCAAGCCGACTGATGCCTTCTGAACAATGGAAAGGCATTATTGCCGTAAGCCG
TGGCGGTCTGTACCGGGTGCGTTACTGGCGCGTGAACTGGGTATTCGTCATGTCGATACCGTTTGTATTT
CCAGCTACGATCACGACAACCAGCGCGAGCTTAAAGTGCTGAAACGCGCAGAAGGCGATGGCGAAGGCTT
CATCGTTATTGATGACCTGGTGGATACCGGTGGTACTGCGGTTGCGATTCGTGAAATGTATCCAAAAGCG
CACTTTGTCACCATCTTCGCAAAACCGGCTGGTCGTCCGCTGGTTGATGACTATGTTGTTGATATCCCGC
AAGATACCTGGATTGAACAGCCGTGGGATATGGGCGTCGTATTCGTCCCGCCAATCTCCGGTCGCTAATC
TTTTCAACGCCTGGCACTGCCGGGCGTTGTTCTTTTTAACTTCAGGCGGGTTACAATAGTTTCCAGTAAG
TATTCTGGAGGCTGCATCCATGACACAGGCAAACCTGAGCGAAACCCTGTTCAAACCCCGCTTTAAACAT
CCTGAAACCTCGACGCTAGTCCGCCGCTTTAATCACGGCGCACAACCGCCTGTGCAGTCGGCCCTTGATG
GTAAAACCATCCCTCACTGGTATCGCATGATTAACCGTCTGATGTGGATCTGGCGCGGCATTGACCCACG
CGAAATCCTCGACGTCCAGGCACGTATTGTGATGAGCGATGCCGAACGTACCGACGATGATTTATACGAT
ACGGTGATTGGCTACCGTGGCGGCAACTGGATTTATGAGTGGGCCCCGGATCTTTGTGAAGGAACCTTAC
TTCTGTGGTGTGACATAATTGGACAAACTACCTACAGAGATTTAAAGCTCTAAGGTAAATATAAAATTTT
TAAGTGTATAATGTGTTAAACTACTGATTCTAATTGTTTGTGTATTTTAGATTCCAACCTATGGAACTGA
TGAATGGGAGCAGTGGTGGAATGCCTTTAATGAGGAAAACCTGTTTTGCTCAGAAGAAATGCCATCTAGT
GATGATGAGGCTACTGCTGACTCTCAACATTCTACTCCTCCAAAAAAGAAGAGAAAGGTAGAAGACCCCA
AGGACTTTCCTTCAGAATTGCTAAGTTTTTTGAGTCATGCTGTGTTTAGTAATAGAACTCTTGCTTGCTT
TGCTATTTACACCACAAAGGAAAAAGCTGCACTGCTATACAAGAAAATTATGGAAAAATATTCTGTAACC
TTTATAAGTAGGCATAACAGTTATAATCATAACATACTGTTTTTTCTTACTCCACACAGGCATAGAGTGT
CTGCTATTAATAACTATGCTCAAAAATTGTGTACCTTTAGCTTTTTAATTTGTAAAGGGGTTAATAAGGA
ATATTTGATGTATAGTGCCTTGACTAGAGATCATAATCAGCCATACCACATTTGTAGAGGTTTTACTTGC
TTTAAAAAACCTCCCACACCTCCCCCTGAACCTGAAACATAAAATGAATGCAATTGTTGTTGTTAACTTG
TTTATTGCAGCTTATAATGGTTACAAATAAAGCAATAGCATCACAAATTTCACAAATAAAGCATTTTTTT
CACTGCATTCTAGTTGTGGTTTGTCCAAACTCATCAATGTATCTTATCATGTCTGGATCAACTGGATAAC
TCAAGCTAACCAAAATCATCCCAAACTTCCCACCCCATACCCTATTACCACTGCCAATTACCTGTGGTTT
CATTTACTCTAAACCTGTGATTCCTCTGAATTATTTTCATTTTAAAGAAATTGTATTTGTTAAATATGTA
CTACAAACTTAGTAGTTGGAAGGGCTAATTCACTCCCAAAGAAGACAAGATATCCTTGATCTGTGGATCT
ACCACACACAAGGCTACTTCCCTGATTAGCAGAACTACACACCAGGGCCAGGGGTCAGATATCCACTGAC
CTTTGGATGGTGCTACAAGCTAGTACCAGTTGAGCCAGATAAGGTAGAAGAGGCCAATAAAGGAGAGAAC
ACCAGCTTGTTACACCCTGTGAGCCTGCATGGGATGGATGACCCGGAGAGAGAAGTGTTAGAGTGGAGGT
TTGACAGCCGCCTAGCATTTCATCACGTGGCCCGAGAGCTGCATCCGGAGTACTTCAAGAACTGCTGATA
TCGAGCTTGCTACAAGGGACTTTCCGCTGGGGACTTTCCAGGGAGGCGTGGCCTGGGCGGGACTGGGGAG
TGGCGAGCCCTCAGATCCTGCATATAAGCAGCTGCTTTTTGCCTGTACTGGGTCTCTCTGGTTAGACCAG
ATCTGAGCCTGGGAGCTCTCTGGCTAACTAGGGAACCCACTGCTTAAGCCTCAATAAAGCTTGCCTTGAG
TGCTTCAAGTAGTGTGTGCCCGTCTGTTGTGTGACTCTGGTAACTAGAGATCCCTCAGACCCTTTTAGTC
AGTGTGGAAAATCTCTAGCAGTGGCGCCCGAACAGGGACTTGAAAGCGAAAGGGAAACCAGAGGAGCTCT
CTCGACGCAGGACTCGGCTTGCTGAAGCGCGCACGGCAAGAGGCGAGGGGCGGCGACTGGTGAGTACGCC
AAAAATTTTGACTAGCGGAGGCTAGAAGGAGAGAGATGGGTGCGAGAGCGTCAGTATTAAGCGGGGGAGA
ATTAGATCGCGATGGGAAAAAATTCGGTTAAGGCCAGGGGGAAAGAAAAAATATAAATTAAAACATATAG
TATGGGCAAGCAGGGAGCTAGAACGATTCGCAGTTAATCCTGGCCTGTTAGAAACATCAGAAGGCTGTAG
ACAAATACTGGGACAGCTACAACCATCCCTTCAGACAGGATCAGAAGAACTTAGATCATTATATAATACA
GTAGCAACCCTCTATTGTGTGCATCAAAGGATAGAGATAAAAGACACCAAGGAAGCTTTAGACAAGATAG
AGGAAGAGCAAAACAAAAGTAAGACCACCGCACAGCAAGCGGCCGGCCGCTGATCTTCAGACCTGGAGGA
GGAGATATGAGGGACAATTGGAGAAGTGAATTATATAAATATAAAGTAGTAAAAATTGAACCATTAGGAG
TAGCACCCACCAAGGCAAAGAGAAGAGTGGTGCAGAGAGAAAAAAGAGCAGTGGGAATAGGAGCTTTGTT
CCTTGGGTTCTTGGGAGCAGCAGGAAGCACTATGGGCGCAGCGTCAATGACGCTGACGGTACAGGCCAGA
CAATTATTGTCTGGTATAGTGCAGCAGCAGAACAATTTGCTGAGGGCTATTGAGGCGCAACAGCATCTGT
TGCAACTCACAGTCTGGGGCATCAAGCAGCTCCAGGCAAGAATCCTGGCTGTGGAAAGATACCTAAAGGA
TCAACAGCTCCTGGGGATTTGGGGTTGCTCTGGAAAACTCATTTGCACCACTGCTGTGCCTTGGAATGCT
AGTTGGAGTAATAAATCTCTGGAACAGATTTGGAATCACACGACCTGGATGGAGTGGGACAGAGAAATTA
ACAATTACACAAGCTTAATACACTCCTTAATTGAAGAATCGCAAAACCAGCAAGAAAAGAATGAACAAGA
ATTATTGGAATTAGATAAATGGGCAAGTTTGTGGAATTGGTTTAACATAACAAATTGGCTGTGGTATATA
AAATTATTCATAATGATAGTAGGAGGCTTGGTAGGTTTAAGAATAGTTTTTGCTGTACTTTCTATAGTGA
ATAGAGTTAGGCAGGGATATTCACCATTATCGTTTCAGACCCACCTCCCAACCCCGAGGGGACCCGACAG
GCCCGAAGGAATAGAAGAAGAAGGTGGAGAGAGAGACAGAGACAGATCCATTCGATTAGTGAACGGATCT
CGACGGTATCGCCAAATGGCAGTATTCATCCACAATTTTAAAAGAAAAGGGGGGATTGGGGGGTACAGTG
CAGGGGAAAGAATAGTAGACATAATAGCAACAGACATACAAACTAAAGAATTACAAAAACAAATTACAAA
AATTCAAAATTTTCGGGTTTATTACAGGGACAGCAGAGATCCAGTTTGGATCGATAAGCTTGATATCGAA
TTCCTGCAGCCCCGATAAAATAAAAGATTTTATTTAGTCTCCAGAAAAAGGGGGGAATGAAAGACCCCAC
CTGTAGGTTTGGCAAGCTAGCTGCAGTAACGCCATTTTGCAAGGCATGGAAAAATACCAAACCAAGAATA
GAGAAGTTCAGATCAAGGGCGGGTACATGAAAATAGCTAACGTTGGGCCAAACAGGATATCTGCGGTGAG
CAGTTTCGGCCCCGGCCCGGGGCCAAGAACAGATGGTCACCGCAGTTTCGGCCCCGGCCCGAGGCCAAGA
ACAGATGGTCCCCAGATATGGCCCAACCCTCAGCAGTTTCTTAAGACCCATCAGATGTTTCCAGGCTCCC
CCAAGGACCTGAAATGACCCTGCGCCTTATTTGAATTAACCAATCAGCCTGCTTCTCGCTTCTGTTCGCG
CGCTTCTGCTTCCCGAGCTCTATAAAAGAGCTCACAACCCCTCACTCGGCGCGCCAGTCCTCCGACAGAC
TGAGTCGCCCGGGGGGGATCCACCCAAGCTGGCTAGCGCCACCATGTTGGAGACGGTGAGCGCGCAGGAG
TTGTATAGCATACCGCTCGAGTCCGGACTCAGATCTGGCAGCGGTGGAGGCGATATCCCCGCCGCCAAGC
GGGTGAAGCTGGACATGGTGAGCAAGGGCGAGGAGCTGTTCACCGGGGTGGTGCCCATCCTGGTCGAGCT
GGACGGCGACGTAAACGGCCACAAGTTCAGCGTGTCCGGCGAGGGCGAGGGCGATGCCACCTACGGCAAG
CTGACCCTGAAGTTCATCTGCACCACCGGCAAGCTGCCCGTGCCCTGGCCCACCCTCGTGACCACCCTGA
CCTACGGCGTGCAGTGCTTCAGCCGCTACCCCGACCACATGAAGCAGCACGACTTCTTCAAGTCCGCCAT
GCCCGAAGGCTACGTCCAGGAGCGCACCATCTTCTTCAAGGACGACGGCAACTACAAGACCCGCGCCGAG
GTGAAGTTCGAGGGCGACACCCTGGTGAACCGCATCGAGCTGAAGGGCATCGACTTCAAGGAGGACGGCA
ACATCCTGGGGCACAAGCTGGAGTACAACTACAACAGCCACAACGTCTATATCATGGCCGACAAGCAGAA
GAACGGCATCAAGGCCAACTTCAAGATCCGCCACAACATCGAGGACGGCAGCGTGCAGCTCGCCGACCAC
TACCAGCAGAACACCCCCATCGGCGACGGCCCCGTGCTGCTGCCCGACAACCACTACCTGAGCACCCAGT
CCGCCCTGAGCAAAGACCCCAACGAGAAGCGCGATCACATGGTCCTGCTGGAGTTCGTGACCGCCGCCGG
GATCACTCTCGGCATGGACGAGCTGTACAAGGGATCCGGCAGTGCTGGTGGTAGTGCTGGTGGTAGTGCT
GGTGGTAGTGCTGGTGGCAGTGCTGGTGGTAGTGCTGGTGGTAGTGCTGGTGGCTCTAGAGGAGAAATCG
CAAAGAGTCTGAAAGAAATTGCAAAATCCTTGAAGGAAATAGCGTGGTCACTGAAAGAAATTGCCAAGTC
CCTCAAAGGGGGTACCGAGGGCAGAGGAAGTCTGCTAACATGCGGTGACGTCGAGGAGAATCCTGGCCCA
AAGCTTGCCACCATGCATAAGTTTTCTCAAGAACAGATCGGCGAAAACATTGTGTGCAGGGTCATTTGTA
CCACGGGTCAAATTCCCATCCGAGATTTGTCAGCTGATATTTCACAAGTGCTTAAGGAAAAACGATCCAT
AAAGAAAGTTTGGACATTTGGTAGAAACCCAGCCTGTGACTATCATTTAGGAAACATTTCAAGACTGTCA
AATAAGCATTTCCAAATACTACTAGGAGAAGACGGTAACCTTTTATTGAATGACATTTCCACTAATGGGA
CCTGGTTAAATGGGCAAAAAGTCGAGAAGAACAGCAATCAGTTACTGTCTCAAGGTGATGAAATAACCGT
TGGTGTAGGCGTGGAATCAGATATTTTATCTCTGGTCATTTTCATAAACGACAAATTTAAGCAGTGCCTC
GAACAGAACAAAGTTGATCGCCTCGAGTCTGGTCTGCGTTCTGGTTCTGGTGGTGGTATCGATCCAGCAG
CTAAAAGAGTCAAATTGGATATGGTTTCTAAAGGTGAAGAACTGTTTACTGGTGTTGTACCGATCCTGGT
TGAACTGGACGGCGACGTAAATGGTCATAAATTCTCCGTTTCTGGTGAGGGCGAGGGTGATGCAACTTAT
GGCAAGCTGACCCTGAAATTCATTTGCACCACCGGAAAACTGCCGGTTCCGTGGCCGACCCTGGTGACCA
CTCTGACCTTTGGCGTACAGTGCTTCTCTCGCTACCCGGATCACATGAAACAGCACGACTTTTTCAAATC
TGCGATGCCGGAAGGTTACGTACAAGAGCGTACCATCTTCTTCAAAGATGACGGTAATTACAAAACAAGA
GCGGAAGTTAAATTCGAGGGTGACACCCTGGTGAACCGCATCGAACTGAAAGGCATCGACTTCAAAGAGG
ATGGCAACATCCTGGGCCACAAACTGGAATACAACTACAACTCCCACAACGTGTACATCATGGCTGATAA
GCAGAAGAACGGCATCAAAGCGAACTTCAAAATTCGTCACAACATCGAAGACGGCTCTGTTCAACTGGCG
GATCACTACCAGCAGAACACGCCGATTGGCGACGGCCCGGTTCTGCTGCCGGATAACCACTATCTGTCCA
CCCAGTCTGCCCTGTCTAAAGACCCGAACGAGAAACGTGACCATATGGTACTGCTGGAATTTGTTACCGC
CGCTGGTATCACCCTGGGTATGGACGAACTGTACAAGACCGGTGGCTCCGCAGGTGGTTCCGCTGGTGGA
AGCGCCGGTGGTTCTGCGGGTGGATCTGCTGGAGGTTCTGCAGGAGGAAGCGCTGGAGGTGGGCGCGCCA
CCTTGAGAGAAATCGAGGAATTGTTGAGGAAAATCATTGAAGACAGCGTGCGCAGTGTGGCCGAGCTGGA
GGACATTGAGAAGTGGCTGAAGAAAATCTAAGAATTCGGGCCGCGACTCTAGAGTCGACCTGCAGGCATG
CAAGCTTGATATCAAGCTTATCGATAATCAACCTCTGGATTACAAAATTTGTGAAAGATTGACTGGTATT
CTTAACTATGTTGCTCCTTTTACGCTATGTGGATACGCTGCTTTAATGCCTTTGTATCATGCTATTGCTT
CCCGTATGGCTTTCATTTTCTCCTCCTTGTATAAATCCTGGTTGCTGTCTCTTTATGAGGAGTTGTGGCC
CGTTGTCAGGCAACGTGGCGTGGTGTGCACTGTGTTTGCTGACGCAACCCCCACTGGTTGGGGCATTGCC
ACCACCTGTCAGCTCCTTTCCGGGACTTTCGCTTTCCCCCTCCCTATTGCCACGGCGGAACTCATCGCCG
CCTGCCTTGCCCGCTGCTGGACAGGGGCTCGGCTGTTGGGCACTGACAATTCCGTGGTGTTGTCGGGGAA
ATCATCGTCCTTTCCTTGGCTGCTCGCCTGTGTTGCCACCTGGATTCTGCGCGGGACGTCCTTCTGCTAC
GTCCCTTCGGCCCTCAATCCAGCGGACCTTCCTTCCCGCGGCCTGCTGCCGGCTCTGCGGCCTCTTCCGC
GTCTTCGCCTTCGCCCTCAGACGAGTCGGATCTCCCTTTGGGCCGCCTCCCCGCAT
